>Addgene plasmid #234151 | pAIP4_1XSZ | addgene full sequence | sequence record 464117 | Addgene NGS Result
TGGTTGTCGTACGCCTTAATCAGGTCGCCCACCTCGTAGTCATAGGTAGCCTTGAAGTTCTTAACAGGGC
TTGAAAAATCCGCCGCCGCCTTAGCCGCCAGGTCGATGCTCTCTTTGGTCTGACCCGGTTGGATAATAAC
ACGCGGCTGTTCACCAAACAGCCATTTGCTAAAGATATTCGGAGTATAAACCTGGATGGTTGCCTGTGCG
CTGGTCTTATTGTCAGTCAGGGTAATTGTACCCTTGTAACCGGTAAAGAAGCTCAGCCAACTTTTCGGCT
GATCCACGGTCGTCTTGACGTTGTCGCCAATGCCCGGAAAAACGGTGTTGATGTTCACGTCCGTGCTGTG
TAAGAAGGAATCCAGTTTTTTGAACGTAGAATCTTTGTTGAGGGTGGTCGACGTCAGCTCATAACCCGGA
GACGTCTTGACGAAGTTCAGTTCAAACGGTTTCGCCTTGATTTCGCTATACAGCTCTTCCAAAAACTTCG
CATCAAAGTCGCCGCCGTTATTACCACCGCGCAAATTACGTTTCAGGCCGTCTACGGTCATTTTGTTTTT
CTCCGGAATAGACGGATTGTGCAAGTCGGTGTTCAGCATAATGGTCTGGAACGCCAGAAGGTAGGCTGCA
TCAGCATTGCTAACAACATCCGGGTTTTGTTGGAAGTATGCACCGGAGAAGGACTGAACCAGACGATCGA
TTTTTTGGGCCTCGCCTGGCAGCTTGAAAGTCTTCAAGAAGGTGCGCAGACCTTCCACGAAGCTCTGGCC
GTTGAAATTCATCTGGCTGGTGAAGGCCTTCAGCACTTGCTGATTTTCCGCTTCCGGCGAGCTCAGGTAG
TCACCCACAGCCTCCAAATCAAGGTTTTTACGTTGCTGATGAAAAAATTCAGCAATCTCTTCATTTGGGG
AAATTTTATATTGTTCGCAGATCTCTTTGATCTTGTTGATACCGTTTTTCGGCTTTGCGTTAAACGCCTC
GATAATTTCACGTTGTGCTTTCTCTATTTCGGGGTGTGAAGCTCCTCCAGAGCCGCCAATCTGTTCACGG
TGGGCTTCAATGATGTCGTTGTCTTCCATGTCCAGGTCTTCCGGCGCTTGATCTGCCTGGATGCGAATAC
CGTCATACAGGAAACGCAGGCTATCCATTTCCTTGCCCTGACGTTTGGCAAACGCTTCCATCAGGCGACG
CAGCGGCGTGGTCTTTTTGATCTTAAAGAAAATTTCAGAGCTGCCGTCACTAACTTTCAGGTTAATATGG
GTTTCCGGTTTCACTTCCGGCTTGACTTCCGGCTTTGCTTCTTGGTTGACTTCCGAATCTTGCAGGCTAC
CGTGGTGATGGTGATGGTGATGATGGTGATGAATCTTCGCCATCATATGTATATCTCCTTCTTAAAGTTA
AACAAAATTATTTCTAGAGGGGAATTGTTATCCGCTCACAATTCCCCTATAGTGAGTCGTATTAATTTCG
CGGGATCGAGATCGATCTCGATCCTCTACGCCGGACGCATCGTGGCCGGCATCACCGGCGCCACAGGTGC
GGTTGCTGGCGCCTATATCGCCGACATCACCGATGGGGAAGATCGGGCTCGCCACTTCGGGCTCATGAGC
GCTTGTTTCGGCGTGGGTATGGTGGCAGGCCCCGTGGCCGGGGGACTGTTGGGCGCCATCTCCTTGCATG
CACCATTCCTTGCGGCGGCGGTGCTCAACGGCCTCAACCTACTACTGGGCTGCTTCCTAATGCAGGAGTC
GCATAAGGGAGAGCGTCGAGATCCCGGACACCATCGAATGGCGCAAAACCTTTCGCGGTATGGCATGATA
GCGCCCGGAAGAGAGTCAATTCAGGGTGGTGAATGTGAAACCAGTAACGTTATACGATGTCGCAGAGTAT
GCCGGTGTCTCTTATCAGACCGTTTCCCGCGTGGTGAACCAGGCCAGCCACGTTTCTGCGAAAACGCGGG
AAAAAGTGGAAGCGGCGATGGCGGAGCTGAATTACATTCCCAACCGCGTGGCACAACAACTGGCGGGCAA
ACAGTCGTTGCTGATTGGCGTTGCCACCTCCAGTCTGGCCCTGCACGCGCCGTCGCAAATTGTCGCGGCG
ATTAAATCTCGCGCCGATCAACTGGGTGCCAGCGTGGTGGTGTCGATGGTAGAACGAAGCGGCGTCGAAG
CCTGTAAAGCGGCGGTGCACAATCTTCTCGCGCAACGCGTCAGTGGGCTGATCATTAACTATCCGCTGGA
TGACCAGGATGCCATTGCTGTGGAAGCTGCCTGCACTAATGTTCCGGCGTTATTTCTTGATGTCTCTGAC
CAGACACCCATCAACAGTATTATTTTCTCCCATGAAGACGGTACGCGACTGGGCGTGGAGCATCTGGTCG
CATTGGGTCACCAGCAAATCGCGCTGTTAGCGGGCCCATTAAGTTCTGTCTCGGCGCGTCTGCGTCTGGC
TGGCTGGCATAAATATCTCACTCGCAATCAAATTCAGCCGATAGCGGAACGGGAAGGCGACTGGAGTGCC
ATGTCCGGTTTTCAACAAACCATGCAAATGCTGAATGAGGGCATCGTTCCCACTGCGATGCTGGTTGCCA
ACGATCAGATGGCGCTGGGCGCAATGCGCGCCATTACCGAGTCCGGGCTGCGCGTTGGTGCGGACATCTC
GGTAGTGGGATACGACGATACCGAAGACAGCTCATGTTATATCCCGCCGTTAACCACCATCAAACAGGAT
TTTCGCCTGCTGGGGCAAACCAGCGTGGACCGCTTGCTGCAACTCTCTCAGGGCCAGGCGGTGAAGGGCA
ATCAGCTGTTGCCCGTCTCACTGGTGAAAAGAAAAACCACCCTGGCGCCCAATACGCAAACCGCCTCTCC
CCGCGCGTTGGCCGATTCATTAATGCAGCTGGCACGACAGGTTTCCCGACTGGAAAGCGGGCAGTGAGCG
CAACGCAATTAATGTAAGTTAGCTCACTCATTAGGCACCGGGATCTCGACCGATGCCCTTGAGAGCCTTC
AACCCAGTCAGCTCCTTCCGGTGGGCGCGGGGCATGACTATCGTCGCCGCACTTATGACTGTCTTCTTTA
TCATGCAACTCGTAGGACAGGTGCCGGCAGCGCTCTGGGTCATTTTCGGCGAGGACCGCTTTCGCTGGAG
CGCGACGATGATCGGCCTGTCGCTTGCGGTATTCGGAATCTTGCACGCCCTCGCTCAAGCCTTCGTCACT
GGTCCCGCCACCAAACGTTTCGGCGAGAAGCAGGCCATTATCGCCGGCATGGCGGCCCCACGGGTGCGCA
TGATCGTGCTCCTGTCGTTGAGGACCCGGCTAGGCTGGCGGGGTTGCCTTACTGGTTAGCAGAATGAATC
ACCGATACGCGAGCGAACGTGAAGCGACTGCTGCTGCAAAACGTCTGCGACCTGAGCAACAACATGAATG
GTCTTCGGTTTCCGTGTTTCGTAAAGTCTGGAAACGCGGAAGTCAGCGCCCTGCACCATTATGTTCCGGA
TCTGCATCGCAGGATGCTGCTGGCTACCCTGTGGAACACCTACATCTGTATTAACGAAGCGCTGGCATTG
ACCCTGAGTGATTTTTCTCTGGTCCCGCCGCATCCATACCGCCAGTTGTTTACCCTCACAACGTTCCAGT
AACCGGGCATGTTCATCATCAGTAACCCGTATCGTGAGCATCCTCTCTCGTTTCATCGGTATCATTACCC
CCATGAACAGAAATCCCCCTTACACGGAGGCATCAGTGACCAAACAGGAAAAAACCGCCCTTAACATGGC
CCGCTTTATCAGAAGCCAGACATTAACGCTTCTGGAGAAACTCAACGAGCTGGACGCGGATGAACAGGCA
GACATCTGTGAATCGCTTCACGACCACGCTGATGAGCTTTACCGCAGCTGCCTCGCGCGTTTCGGTGATG
ACGGTGAAAACCTCTGACACATGCAGCTCCCGGAGACGGTCACAGCTTGTCTGTAAGCGGATGCCGGGAG
CAGACAAGCCCGTCAGGGCGCGTCAGCGGGTGTTGGCGGGTGTCGGGGCGCAGCCATGACCCAGTCACGT
AGCGATAGCGGAGTGTATACTGGCTTAACTATGCGGCATCAGAGCAGATTGTACTGAGAGTGCACCATTG
CGGTGTGAAATACCGCACAGATGCGTAAGGAGAAAATACCGCATCAGGCGCTCTTCCGCTTCCTCGCTCA
CTGACTCGCTGCGCTCGGTCGTTCGGCTGCGGCGAGCGGTATCAGCTCACTCAAAGGCGGTAATACGGTT
ATCCACAGAATCAGGGGATAACGCAGGAAAGAACATGTGAGCAAAAGGCCAGCAAAAGGCCAGGAACCGT
AAAAAGGCCGCGTTGCTGGCGTTTTTCCATAGGCTCCGCCCCCCTGACGAGCATCACAAAAATCGACGCT
CAAGTCAGAGGTGGCGAAACCCGACAGGACTATAAAGATACCAGGCGTTTCCCCCTGGAAGCTCCCTCGT
GCGCTCTCCTGTTCCGACCCTGCCGCTTACCGGATACCTGTCCGCCTTTCTCCCTTCGGGAAGCGTGGCG
CTTTCTCATAGCTCACGCTGTAGGTATCTCAGTTCGGTGTAGGTCGTTCGCTCCAAGCTGGGCTGTGTGC
ACGAACCCCCCGTTCAGCCCGACCGCTGCGCCTTATCCGGTAACTATCGTCTTGAGTCCAACCCGGTAAG
ACACGACTTATCGCCACTGGCAGCAGCCACTGGTAACAGGATTAGCAGAGCGAGGTATGTAGGCGGTGCT
ACAGAGTTCTTGAAGTGGTGGCCTAACTACGGCTACACTAGAAGGACAGTATTTGGTATCTGCGCTCTGC
TGAAGCCAGTTACCTTCGGAAAAAGAGTTGGTAGCTCTTGATCCGGCAAACAAACCACCGCTGGTAGCGG
TGGTTTTTTTGTTTGCAAGCAGCAGATTACGCGCAGAAAAAAAGGATCTCAAGAAGATCCTTTGATCTTT
TCTACGGGGTCTGACGCTCAGTGGAACGAAAACTCACGTTAAGGGATTTTGGTCATGAACAATAAAACTG
TCTGCTTACATAAACAGTAATACAAGGGGTGTTATGAGCCATATTCAACGGGAAACGTCTTGCTCTAGGC
CGCGATTAAATTCCAACATGGATGCTGATTTATATGGGTATAAATGGGCTCGCGATAATGTCGGGCAATC
AGGTGCGACAATCTATCGATTGTATGGGAAGCCCGATGCGCCAGAGTTGTTTCTGAAACATGGCAAAGGT
AGCGTTGCCAATGATGTTACAGATGAGATGGTCAGACTAAACTGGCTGACGGAATTTATGCCTCTTCCGA
CCATCAAGCATTTTATCCGTACTCCTGATGATGCATGGTTACTCACCACTGCGATCCCCGGGAAAACAGC
ATTCCAGGTATTAGAAGAATATCCTGATTCAGGTGAAAATATTGTTGATGCGCTGGCAGTGTTCCTGCGC
CGGTTGCATTCGATTCCTGTTTGTAATTGTCCTTTTAACAGCGATCGCGTATTTCGTCTCGCTCAGGCGC
AATCACGAATGAATAACGGTTTGGTTGATGCGAGTGATTTTGATGACGAGCGTAATGGCTGGCCTGTTGA
ACAAGTCTGGAAAGAAATGCATAAACTTTTGCCATTCTCACCGGATTCAGTCGTCACTCATGGTGATTTC
TCACTTGATAACCTTATTTTTGACGAGGGGAAATTAATAGGTTGTATTGATGTTGGACGAGTCGGAATCG
CAGACCGATACCAGGATCTTGCCATCCTATGGAACTGCCTCGGTGAGTTTTCTCCTTCATTACAGAAACG
GCTTTTTCAAAAATATGGTATTGATAATCCTGATATGAATAAATTGCAGTTTCATTTGATGCTCGATGAG
TTTTTCTAAGAATTAATTCATGAGCGGATACATATTTGAATGTATTTAGAAAAATAAACAAATAGGGGTT
CCGCGCACATTTCCCCGAAAAGTGCCACCTAAATTGTAAGCGTTAATATTTTGTTAAAATTCGCGTTAAA
TTTTTGTTAAATCAGCTCATTTTTTAACCAATAGGCCGAAATCGGCAAAATCCCTTATAAATCAAAAGAA
TAGACCGAGATAGGGT
[37 nt withheld, positions 6107-6143]
AAAGAACGTGGACTCCAACGTCAAAGG
[49 nt withheld, positions 6171-6219]
T
[91 nt withheld, positions 6221-6311]
G
[124 nt withheld, positions 6313-6436]
CCCATTCGCCAATCCGGATATAGTTCCTCCTTTCAGCAAAAAACCCCTCAAGACCCGTTTAGAGGCCCCA
AGGGGTTATGCTAGTTATTGCTCAGCGGTGGCAGCAGCCAACTCAGCTTCCTTTCGGGCTTTGTTAGCAG
CCGGATCTCAGTGGTGGTGGTGGTGGTGCTCGAGTCATTACGAACCCGCCTTTAGCGCCAAGTTGCGCTC
GATGGTGATCAGCTTTTTC
Features (pLannotate 1.2.2; 20 found; start..end, strand, type, name):
   1029..1325    -  CDS            SMT3: SMT3_YEAST - Experimental evidence at protein level: Swiss-Prot protein existence level 1. Not known; suppressor of MIF2 mutations. From Saccharomyces cerevisiae (strain ATCC 204508 / S288c) (Baker's yeast).
   1333..1352    -  CDS            7xHis (fragment): 6xHis affinity tag
   1384..1406    -  RBS            RBS: efficient ribosome binding site from bacteriophage T7 gene 10 (Olins and Rangwala, 1989)
   1421..1445    -  protein_bind   lac operator: The lac repressor binds to the lac operator to inhibit transcription in E. coli. This inhibition can be relieved by adding lactose or isopropyl-β-D-thiogalactopyranoside (IPTG). lac repressor encoded by lacI
   1446..1464    -  promoter       T7 promoter: promoter for bacteriophage T7 RNA polymerase
   1490..1769    +  CDS            TcR (fragment): tetracycline efflux protein; tet; confers resistance to tetracycline
   1777..1854    +  promoter       lacI promoter: lacI
   1855..2937    +  CDS            lacI: lac repressor; lacI; The lac repressor binds to the lac operator to inhibit transcription in E. coli. This inhibition can be relieved by adding lactose or isopropyl-β-D-thiogalactopyranoside (IPTG).
   2950..2971    +  protein_bind   CAP binding site: CAP binding activates transcription in the presence of cAMP. E. coli catabolite activator protein
   2986..3277    +  CDS            TcR (fragment): tetracycline efflux protein; tet; confers resistance to tetracycline
   3349..3729    -  CDS            YPB1_ECOLX: Protein predicted: Swiss-Prot protein existence level 4. From Escherichia coli.
   3746..3937    +  CDS            rop: Rop protein, which maintains plasmids at low copy number; rop
   4039..4178    +  misc_feature   bom: basis of mobility region from pBR322
   4364..4952    -  rep_origin     ori: high-copy-number ColE1/pMB1/pBR322/pUC origin of replication
   5074..5889    +  CDS            KanR: aminoglycoside phosphotransferase; aph(3')-Ia; confers resistance to kanamycin in bacteria or G418 (Geneticin®) in eukaryotes
   5898..5955    -  promoter       AmpR promoter (fragment): bla
   6008..6436    -  rep_origin     f1 ori (sequence partly withheld): f1 bacteriophage origin of replication; arrow indicates direction of (+) strand synthesis
   6473..6520    -  terminator     T7 terminator: transcription terminator for bacteriophage T7 RNA polymerase
   6528..6577    -  CDS            SET1 (fragment): solubility-enhancement tag derived from T7 phage gene 10B
   6587..6604    -  CDS            9xHis (fragment): 9xHis affinity tag
