[The description below was written by a language model from this plasmid's Addgene catalogue record and pLannotate feature annotations shown in this document.]
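Description:
pAIP4_1XSZ is a bacterial expression plasmid built on a pET29b backbone for producing RalF from Legionella pneumophila (listed under the identifier 1XSZ) in Escherichia coli. It is selected with kanamycin through an aph(3')-Ia resistance gene and replicates from a ColE1/pMB1-type origin. The backbone also carries the rop gene and the pBR322 bom region. The catalogue lists the plasmid as high copy, although rop is normally associated with reduced copy number. An f1 origin is also present, along with short tetracycline-resistance gene fragments that are simply remnants of the pBR322-derived backbone.

The expression cassette lies on the reverse strand. A T7 promoter with an adjacent lac operator and the T7 gene 10 ribosome binding site drives an open reading frame that begins with a polyhistidine tag (10xHis according to the catalogue) followed by yeast Smt3, the SUMO homologue. The 1,068 bp RalF insert sits downstream of this, in a stretch the automated annotation leaves unlabelled. It was made from synthetic DNA and introduced by Golden Gate cloning through BsaI sites that were destroyed in the process. A plasmid-borne lacI gene supplies repressor, so expression is IPTG-inducible in hosts that provide T7 RNA polymerase, and a T7 terminator closes the cassette. The feature table also detects a His-tag fragment and a short solubility-tag-like fragment between the insert and the terminator. The record does not say whether these are translated as part of the product.

The His-Smt3 fusion allows capture on immobilised metal resin and release of the target by a SUMO-specific protease. This matches the associated work on high-throughput purification by protease elution.
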