Addgene plasmid #234151: pAIP4_1XSZ
Purpose: Heterologous protein expression of RalF in Escherichia coli
Depositing lab: Christopher Bahl. Depositing organization: AI Proteins. Publication: Facile, high-throughput protein purification enabled by high-efficiency protease elution. Cárcamo Noriega EN, Truebridge IS, Teets FD 3rd, Bowman JW 3rd, Rodriguez N, Howard TA, Bahl CD. Protein Sci. 2026 Sep;35(9):e70746. doi: 10.1002/pro.70746. PubMed 42555168.
Backbone
  Vector backbone: pET29b
  Backbone size w/o insert (bp): 5679
  Vector type: Bacterial Expression
Growth in bacteria
  Bacterial resistance: Kanamycin, 50 μg/mL
  Growth temperature: 37°C
  Growth strain: DH10B
  Copy number: High Copy
Gene/Insert
  Gene/Insert name: 1XSZ (alt names: Q8RT31_LEGPN; RalF)
  Species: Legionella pneumophila
  Insert size (bp): 1068
  Entrez Gene: ralF (a.k.a. A9E85_RS09520, A9E85_09520)
  Promoter: T7
  Tag / fusion protein: 10x HisTag-Smt3 (N terminal on backbone)
  Cloning method: Golden Gate
  Sequencing primers: 5′ T7-promoter; 3′ T7-Term
Resource information
  A portion of this plasmid was derived from a plasmid made by: Synthetic DNA
Terms and licenses: Academic/Nonprofit Terms; Industry Terms
Depositor comments: 5' cloning site: BsaI (destroyed), 3' cloning site: BsaI (destroyed)
How to cite: pAIP4_1XSZ was a gift from Christopher Bahl (Addgene plasmid # 234151 ; http://n2t.net/addgene:234151 ; RRID:Addgene_234151)
